Addgene plasmid #43281: II-ATTG
Depositing lab: Chad Cowan & Kiran Musunuru. Depositing organization: Harvard University. Publication: A TALEN Genome-Editing System for Generating Human Stem Cell-Based Disease Models. Ding Q, Lee YK, Schaefer EA, Peters DT, Veres A, Kim K, Kuperwasser N, Motola DL, Meissner TB, Hendriks WT, Trevisan M, Gupta RM, Moisan A, Banks E, Friesen M, Schinzel RT, Xia F, Tang A, Xia Y, Figueroa E, Wann A, Ahfeldt T, Daheron L, Zhang F, Rubin LL, Peng LF, Chung RT, Musunuru K, Cowan CA. Cell Stem Cell. 2012 Dec 12. pii: S1934-5909(12)00645-5. doi: 10.1016/j.stem.2012.11.011. PubMed 23246482.
Backbone
  Vector backbone: pCRII-TOPO
  Backbone manufacturer: Invitrogen
  Backbone size w/o insert (bp): 3973
  Vector type: Bacterial Cloning
Growth in bacteria
  Bacterial resistance: Ampicillin and Kanamycin, 100 & 50 μg/mL
  Growth temperature: 37°C
  Growth strain: Top10
  Copy number: High Copy
Gene/Insert
  Gene/Insert name: II-ATTG
  Species: Synthetic
  Insert size (bp): 426
  Cloning method: TOPO Cloning
  Sequencing primers: 5′ T7; 3′ M13-rev
Terms and licenses: Academic/Nonprofit Terms; Industry Terms: Not Available to Industry
How to cite: II-ATTG was a gift from Chad Cowan & Kiran Musunuru (Addgene plasmid # 43281 ; http://n2t.net/addgene:43281 ; RRID:Addgene_43281)
