[The description below was written by a language model from this plasmid's Addgene catalogue record.]
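Description:
II-ATTG is a bacterial cloning plasmid built on the commercial pCRII-TOPO backbone (about 4.0 kb without insert), into which a 426 bp synthetic fragment was introduced by TOPO cloning. It is a high-copy plasmid propagated in E. coli and selectable with both ampicillin and kanamycin, consistent with the dual resistance markers this backbone carries. The insert sits between the T7 and M13-reverse priming sites, which are the recorded sequencing entry points. No feature table accompanies the record, so the individual backbone elements and the internal organisation of the insert cannot be described in detail.

The record names the insert only as "II-ATTG" and does not spell out what it encodes. The associated publication describes a TALEN genome-editing system for generating human stem cell-based disease models. In that context, the name suggests a pre-assembled module of TAL effector repeats specifying the four-base target A-T-T-G, with "II" indicating its position in an ordered array. The insert size is roughly what four repeats of about 34 amino acids each would occupy. This reading is an inference from the name, size and publication, not something the record states.

On that interpretation, the plasmid would be one member of a library of repeat-block donors. These would be storage and source vectors from which fragments are taken and joined in order to build a custom TALE DNA-binding domain fused to a nuclease. The plasmid contains no recorded mammalian promoter, reporter or expression cassette, so it is a cloning intermediate and not a construct used directly in cells.
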