>Addgene plasmid #43281 | II-ATTG | depositor partial sequence | sequence record 58546 | II-ATTG sequence 426 bps
CGTCTCGCTTAACCCCAGAGCAGGTCGTGGCAATCGCCTCCAACATTGGCGGGAAACAGGCACTCGAGAC
TGTCCAGCGCCTGCTTCCCGTGCTGTGCCAAGCGCACGGACTCACCCCAGAGCAGGTCGTGGCCATTGCC
TCGAATGGAGGGGGCAAACAGGCGTTGGAAACCGTACAACGATTGCTGCCGGTGCTGTGCCAAGCGCACG
GCCTCACCCCAGAGCAGGTCGTGGCCATTGCCTCGAATGGAGGGGGCAAACAGGCGTTGGAAACCGTACA
ACGATTGCTGCCGGTGCTGTGCCAAGCGCACGGATTAACCCCAGAGCAGGTCGTGGCAATCGCGAGCAAT
AACGGCGGAAAACAGGCTTTGGAAACGGTGCAGAGGCTCCTTCCAGTGCTGTGCCAAGCGCACGGGCTCA
GAGACG
