>Addgene plasmid #43281 | II-ATTG | addgene partial sequence | sequence record 60625 | M13-F20 5'-TGTAAAACGACGGCCAGT-3'
CCTCTAGATGCATGCTCGAGCGGCCGCCAGTGTGATGGATATCTGCAGAATTCGCCCTTGCCGTCCTAGC
GCGTCTCGCTTAACCCCAGAGCAGGTCGTGGCAATCGCCTCCAACATTGGCGGGAAACAGGCACTCGAGA
CTGTCCAGCGCCTGCTTCCCGTGCTGTGCCAAGCGCACGGACTCACCCCAGAGCAGGTCGTGGCCATTGC
CTCGAATGGAGGGGGCAAACAGGCGTTGGAAACCGTACAACGATTGCTGCCGGTGCTGTGCCAAGCGCAC
GGCCTCACCCCAGAGCAGGTCGTGGCCATTGCCTCGAATGGAGGGGGCAAACAGGCGTTGGAAACCGTAC
AACGATTGCTGCCGGTGCTGTGCCAAGCGCACGGATTAACCCCAGAGCAGGTCGTGGCAATCGCGAGCAA
TAACGGCGGAAAACAGGCTTTGGAAACGGTGCAGAGGCTCCTTCCAGTGCTGTGCCAAGCGCACGGGCTC
AGAGACGTGGGCACAGGAAAGAAGGGCGAATTCCAGCACACTGGCGGCCGTTACTAGTGGATCCGAGCTC
GGTACCAAGCTTGATGCATAGCTTGAGTATTCTATAGTGTCACCTAAATAGCTTGGCGTAATCATGGTCA
TAGCTGTTTCCTGTGTGAAATTGTTATCCGCTCACAATTCCACACAACATACGAGCCGGAAGCATAAAGT
GTAAAGCCTGGGGTGCCTAATGAGTGAGCTAACTCACATTAATTGCGTTGCGCTCACTGCCCGCTTTCCA
GTCGGGAAACCTGTCGTGCCAGCTGCATTAATGAATCGGCCAACGCGCGGGGAGAGGCGG
